Addgene plasmid #230311: AiP13610 - pAAV-AiE1018h-minBG-SYFP2-P2A-3XFLAG-10aa-H2B-WPRE3-BGHpA (Alias: CN3610)
Purpose: AiE1018h is an enhancer sequence, designed to drive AAV-mediated transgene expression in specific populations of brain cells
Depositing lab: Allen Institute for Brain Science & Boaz Levi. Depositing organization: Allen Institute. Publication: A suite of enhancer AAVs and transgenic mouse lines for genetic access to cortical cell types. Ben-Simon Y, Hooper M, Narayan S, Daigle TL, Dwivedi D, Way SW, Oster A, Stafford DA, Mich JK, Taormina MJ, Martinez RA, Opitz-Araya X, Roth JR, Alexander JR, Allen S, Amster A, Arbuckle J, Ayala A, Baker PM, Bakken TE, Barcelli T, Barta S, Bendrick J, Bertagnolli D, Bielstein C, Bishwakarma P, Bowlus J, Boyer G, Brouner K, Casian B, Casper T, Chakka AB, Chakrabarty R, Chance RK, Chavan S, Clark M, Colbert K, Collman F, Daniel S, Departee M, DiValentin P, Donadio N, Dotson N, Egdorf T, Fliss T, Gabitto M, Garcia J, Gary A, Gasperini M, Gloe J, Goldy J, Gore BB, Graybuck L, Greisman N, Haeseleer F, Halterman C, Haradon Z, Hastings SD, Helback O, Ho W, Hockemeyer D, Huang C, Huff S, Hunker A, Johansen N, Jones D, Juneau Z, Kalmbach B, Kannan M, Khem S, Kussick E, Kutsal R, Larsen R, Lee C, Lee AY, Leibly M, Lenz GH, Li S, Liang E, Lusk N, Madigan Z, Malloy J, Malone J, McCue R, Melchor J, Mollenkopf T, Moosman S, Morin E, Newman D, Ng L, Ngo K, Omstead V, Otto S, Oyama A, Pena N, Pham T, Phillips E, Pom CA, Potekhina L, Ransford S, Ray PL, Rette D, Reynoldson C, Rimorin C, Rocha D, Ruiz A, Sanchez REA, Sawyer L, Sedeno-Cortes A, Sevigny JP, Shapovalova N, Shepard N, Shulga L, Sigler AR, Siverts L, Soliman S, Somasundaram S, Staats B, Stewart K, Szelenyi E, Tieu M, Trader C, Tran A, van Velthoven CTJ, Walker M, Wang Y, Weed N, Wirthlin M, Wood T, Wynalda B, Yao Z, Zhou T, Ariza J, Dee N, Reding M, Ronellenfitch K, Mufti S, Sunkin SM, Smith KA, Esposito L, Waters J, Thyagarajan B, Yao S, Lein ES, Zeng H, Levi BP, Ngai J, Ting JT, Tasic B. Cell. 2025 May 16:S0092-8674(25)00513-6. doi: 10.1016/j.cell.2025.05.002. PubMed 40403729.
Backbone
  Vector backbone: pAAV2
  Vector type: AAV
Growth in bacteria
  Bacterial resistance: Ampicillin, 100 μg/mL
  Growth temperature: 37°C
  Growth strain: NEB Stable
  Copy number: High Copy
Gene/Insert
  Gene/Insert name: SYFP2-P2A-3XFLAG-10aa-H2B
  Species: Synthetic
  Promoter: minBG
  Cloning method: Gibson Cloning
Terms and licenses: Academic/Nonprofit Terms; Industry Terms: Not Available to Industry
How to cite: AiP13610 - pAAV-AiE1018h-minBG-SYFP2-P2A-3XFLAG-10aa-H2B-WPRE3-BGHpA (Alias: CN3610) was a gift from Allen Institute for Brain Science & Boaz Levi (Addgene plasmid # 230311 ; http://n2t.net/addgene:230311 ; RRID:Addgene_230311)
