[The description below was written by a language model from this plasmid's Addgene catalogue record and pLannotate feature annotations shown in this document.]
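Description:
AiP13610 (alias CN3610) is a 5.6 kb AAV transfer plasmid built on a pAAV2 backbone, one of a collection of enhancer AAVs developed for genetic access to specific populations of brain cells. It is maintained in bacteria through a high-copy ColE1/pUC-type origin and an ampicillin resistance gene (β-lactamase with its own promoter). The backbone also carries an f1 phage origin and small remnants of pBR322 bom and rop sequences. AAV2 inverted terminal repeats flank the expression cassette. One is annotated intact downstream of the polyadenylation signal, while the other appears as fragments spanning the start and end of the circular sequence record. The ITRs are the cis elements needed for replication and packaging of the intervening DNA into recombinant AAV particles.

The cassette places the AiE1018h enhancer upstream of the minimal promoter minBG, so that the enhancer is intended to determine cell-type specificity of expression. Neither element is picked up in the automated annotation, but they presumably occupy the unannotated stretch between the left ITR and the reporter. The record does not state which cell population AiE1018h targets. The synthetic payload encodes the yellow fluorescent protein SYFP2, followed by a P2A self-cleaving peptide and a 3xFLAG tag joined through a 10-amino-acid linker to human histone H2B. A single transcript should therefore yield soluble SYFP2 that fills the cell and a separate chromatin-bound, FLAG-tagged H2B that marks the nucleus and is detectable by anti-FLAG antibody. WPRE3, a shortened woodchuck posttranscriptional regulatory element annotated as two WPRE fragments, boosts expression while saving packaging space, and the bovine growth hormone poly(A) signal terminates the transcript. The construct serves as a reporter for evaluating enhancer-driven labelling in brain tissue.
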