Features (pLannotate 1.2.2; 17 found; start..end, strand, type, name):
      1..44      -  repeat_region  AAV2 ITR (fragment): inverted terminal repeat of adeno-associated virus serotype 2 inverted
    944..1660    +  CDS            SYFP2: SYFP2 is a basic (constitutively fluorescent) yellow fluorescent protein published in 2006, derived from Aequorea victoria. It is reported to be a very rapidly-maturing monomer with moderate acid sensitivity.
   1739..1804    +  CDS            3xFLAG: three tandem FLAG® epitope tags, followed by an enterokinase cleavage site
   1835..2212    +  CDS            H2B: human histone H2B; HIST1H2BJ
   2246..2403    +  misc_feature   WPRE (fragment): woodchuck hepatitis virus posttranscriptional regulatory element
   2409..2489    +  misc_feature   WPRE (fragment): woodchuck hepatitis virus posttranscriptional regulatory element
   2506..2617    +  polyA_signal   bGH poly(A) signal: bovine growth hormone polyadenylation signal
   2735..2875    +  repeat_region  AAV2 ITR: inverted terminal repeat of adeno-associated virus serotype 2 inverted
   2880..2931    -  misc_feature   bom (fragment): basis of mobility region from pBR322
   2950..3405    +  rep_origin     f1 ori (sequence partly withheld): f1 bacteriophage origin of replication; arrow indicates direction of (+) strand synthesis
   3406..3455    -  misc_feature   bom (fragment): basis of mobility region from pBR322
   3557..3592    -  CDS            rop (fragment): Rop protein, which maintains plasmids at low copy number; rop
   3687..3791    +  promoter       AmpR promoter: bla
   3792..4652    +  CDS            AmpR: β-lactamase; bla; confers resistance to ampicillin, carbenicillin, and related antibiotics
   4823..5411    +  rep_origin     ori: high-copy-number ColE1/pMB1/pBR322/pUC origin of replication
   5484..5511    +  repeat_region  AAV2 ITR (fragment): inverted terminal repeat of adeno-associated virus serotype 2 inverted
   5540..5558    +  repeat_region  AAV2 ITR (fragment): inverted terminal repeat of adeno-associated virus serotype 2 inverted
>Addgene plasmid #230311 | AiP13610 - pAAV-AiE1018h-minBG-SYFP2-P2A-3XFLAG-10aa-H2B-WPRE3-BGHpA (Alias: CN3610) | addgene full sequence | sequence record 470709 | Addgene NGS Result
AGCGCGCAGAGAGGGAGTGGCCAACTCCATCACTAGGGGTTCCTGCGGCCGCACGCGTTCGCCAGTGCCT
TAGTAGGAATTATAATTACATCAGGAGACCCCAGGCAACCAAGTAAACTGATTAGCTACTGCTCCGAGTT
GATAGATTTTTTTCTCTCTAGGTCATAAATAGGGCTGTGGGAGATGGTGGAAGCATGCTGGTGGGAACAG
GTCGAGATGGGCTGTACATTCAGGAAGCCCAACCAAGTGGTGTGGGCAGCTCCCCCTGCCCCACCCTGCC
ACCGGAAGAGACAGTCTGACAGGTGCCCAAGGTAGAGTTCAGTTCCCTCGGCCAGGGACTGCACTCCTGA
TCTTGCGTGCTGCAGAGAGCTGTCCTCAGAGCAGGCTGAGGGTGGCTGAACTGCTAGGCGATGCTCTGGG
AAGCCCTCCGCCAGGAAAGCCGATGCTTTCTGCCAGGCATAATTATTGCATGGATAATTACACGATTCAG
AGCCTGCTGGAGAATCCTGGGCTGGTGCCAGAGTAGAAAGGCAGGGTTCCGGAACTGCAGCCAGTGGCTG
ATTCTCAGAGTCGACTTTGAAAGAAGAGGGTAATCATTCCTCCTCCTAAGACTCCTACCTGGCTGGGCCA
GGACATGGCAAACGTAAAGCTAAGGGAGGCGGGGAGTTGATGAGTTCTCTCCTCCACCCACTCCCTTACA
GGAGGGGGTCCCCAGAGTTCTGACCTAATCCCTCTTCTTTACTCCCTGCACGTGTCACCTCCCTGGGACA
ATCCACCCCTGCCCATTAGCACATATATGCGGATGACACCAAGTGTCTTTCCAGCCAGGCATCTGCAAAT
GCATGAGCTCGGGCTGGGCATAAAAGTCAGGGCAGAGCCATCTATTGCTTACATTTGCTTCTGGGATCCA
GATCTTTCGAAGCTAGCGCTACCGGTCGCCACCATGGTCTCCAAGGGCGAGGAGCTGTTCACCGGGGTGG
TGCCCATCCTGGTCGAGCTGGACGGCGATGTCAACGGCCACAAGTTCAGCGTGTCCGGCGAGGGCGAGGG
CGATGCCACCTACGGCAAGCTGACCCTGAAGCTGATCTGCACCACCGGCAAGCTGCCCGTGCCCTGGCCC
ACCCTCGTGACCACCCTGGGCTACGGCGTGCAGTGCTTCGCCCGCTACCCCGACCACATGAAGCAGCACG
ACTTCTTCAAGTCCGCCATGCCCGAAGGCTACGTCCAGGAGCGCACCATCTTCTTCAAAGACGACGGCAA
CTACAAGACCCGCGCCGAGGTGAAGTTCGAGGGCGACACCCTGGTGAACCGCATCGAGCTGAAGGGCATC
GACTTCAAGGAGGACGGCAACATCCTGGGGCACAAGCTGGAGTACAACTACAACAGCCACAACGTCTATA
TCACCGCCGACAAGCAGAAGAACGGCATCAAGGCCAACTTCAAGATCCGCCACAACATCGAGGACGGCGG
CGTGCAGCTCGCCGACCACTACCAGCAGAACACCCCCATCGGCGACGGCCCCGTGCTGCTGCCCGACAAC
CACTACCTGAGCTACCAGTCCAAGCTGAGCAAAGACCCCAACGAGAAGCGCGATCACATGGTCCTGCTGG
AGTTCGTGACCGCCGCCGGGATCACTCTCGGCATGGACGAGCTGTACAAGGGCTCTGGTGCTACCAACTT
CTCACTGTTGAAACAGGCAGGGGATGTAGAGGAGAATCCAGGGCCTGGTGCTAGTGGAGACTACAAAGAC
CATGACGGAGATTATAAAGATCATGACATCGATTACAAGGATGACGATGACAAGTCCGGACTCAGATCTG
GAGGCTCCGGAGGCCCAGAGCCAGCGAAGTCTGCTCCCGCCCCGAAAAAGGGCTCCAAGAAGGCGGTGAC
TAAGGCGCAGAAGAAAGGCGGCAAGAAGCGCAAGCGCAGCCGCAAGGAGAGCTATTCCATCTATGTGTAC
AAGGTTCTGAAGCAGGTCCACCCTGACACCGGCATTTCGTCCAAGGCCATGGGCATCATGAATTCGTTTG
TGAACGACATTTTCGAGCGCATCGCAGGAGAGGCTTCCCGCCTGGCGCATTACAACAAGCGCTCGACCAT
CACCTCCCGGGAGATCCAGACGGCCGTGCGCCTGCTGCTGCCTGGGGAGTTGGCCAAGCACGCCGTGTCC
GAGGGTACTAAGGCCATCACCAAGTACACCAGCGCTAAGTAATGAGGCGCGCCGCGGCCGCGAATTCGAT
ATCATAATCAACCTCTGGATTACAAAATTTGTGAAAGATTGACTGGTATTCTTAACTATGTTGCTCCTTT
TACGCTATGTGGATACGCTGCTTTAATGCCTTTGTATCATGCTATTGCTTCCCGTATGGCTTTCATTTTC
TCCTCCTTGTATAAATCCTGGTTAGTTCTTGCCACGGCGGAACTCATCGCCGCCTGCCTTGCCCGCTGCT
GGACAGGGGCTCGGCTGTTGGGCACTGACAATTCCGTGGCTCGAGAGATCTTCGACTGTGCCTTCTAGTT
GCCAGCCATCTGTTGTTTGCCCCTCCCCCGTGCCTTCCTTGACCCTGGAAGGTGCCACTCCCACTGTCCT
TTCCTAATAAAATGAGGAAATTGCATCGCATTGTCTGAGTAGGTGTCATTCTATTCTGGGGGGTGGGGTG
GGGCAGGACAGCAAGGGGGAGGATTGGGAAGACAATAGCAGGCATGAGATCTCACGTGCGGACCGAGCGG
CCGCAGGAACCCCTAGTGATGGAGTTGGCCACTCCCTCTCTGCGCGCTCGCTCGCTCACTGAGGCCGGGC
GACCAAAGGTCGCCCGACGCCCGGGCTTTGCCCGGGCGGCCTCAGTGAGCGAGCGAGCGCGCAGCTGCCT
GCAGGGGCGCCTGATGCGGTATTTTCTCCTTACGCATCTGTGCGGTATTTCACACCGCATA
[95 nt withheld, positions 2932-3026]
T
[46 nt withheld, positions 3028-3073]
C
[141 nt withheld, positions 3075-3215]
CCTTTGACGTTGGAGTCCACGTTCTTT
[37 nt withheld, positions 3243-3279]
ACTCTATCTCGGGCTATTCTTTTGATTTATAAGGGATTTTGCCGATTTCGGTCTATTGGTTAAAAAATGA
GCTGATTTAACAAAAATTTAACGCGAATTTTAACAAAATATTAACGTTTACAATTTTATGGTGCACTCTC
AGTACAATCTGCTCTGATGCCGCATAGTTAAGCCAGCCCCGACACCCGCCAACACCCGCTGACGCGCCCT
GACGGGCTTGTCTGCTCCCGGCATCCGCTTACAGACAAGCTGTGACCGTCTCCGGGAGCTGCATGTGTCA
GAGGTTTTCACCGTCATCACCGAAACGCGCGAGACGAAAGGGCCTCGTGATACGCCTATTTTTATAGGTT
AATGTCATGATAATAATGGTTTCTTAGACGTCAGGTGGCACTTTTCGGGGAAATGTGCGCGGAACCCCTA
TTTGTTTATTTTTCTAAATACATTCAAATATGTATCCGCTCATGAGACAATAACCCTGATAAATGCTTCA
ATAATATTGAAAAAGGAAGAGTATGAGTATTCAACATTTCCGTGTCGCCCTTATTCCCTTTTTTGCGGCA
TTTTGCCTTCCTGTTTTTGCTCACCCAGAAACGCTGGTGAAAGTAAAAGATGCTGAAGATCAGTTGGGTG
CACGAGTGGGTTACATCGAACTGGATCTCAACAGCGGTAAGATCCTTGAGAGTTTTCGCCCCGAAGAACG
TTTTCCAATGATGAGCACTTTTAAAGTTCTGCTATGTGGCGCGGTATTATCCCGTATTGACGCCGGGCAA
GAGCAACTCGGTCGCCGCATACACTATTCTCAGAATGACTTGGTTGAGTACTCACCAGTCACAGAAAAGC
ATCTTACGGATGGCATGACAGTAAGAGAATTATGCAGTGCTGCCATAACCATGAGTGATAACACTGCGGC
CAACTTACTTCTGACAACGATCGGAGGACCGAAGGAGCTAACCGCTTTTTTGCACAACATGGGGGATCAT
GTAACTCGCCTTGATCGTTGGGAACCGGAGCTGAATGAAGCCATACCAAACGACGAGCGTGACACCACGA
TGCCTGTAGCAATGGCAACAACGTTGCGCAAACTATTAACTGGCGAACTACTTACTCTAGCTTCCCGGCA
ACAATTAATAGACTGGATGGAGGCGGATAAAGTTGCAGGACCACTTCTGCGCTCGGCCCTTCCGGCTGGC
TGGTTTATTGCTGATAAATCTGGAGCCGGTGAGCGTGGGTCTCGCGGTATCATTGCAGCACTGGGGCCAG
ATGGTAAGCCCTCCCGTATCGTAGTTATCTACACGACGGGGAGTCAGGCAACTATGGATGAACGAAATAG
ACAGATCGCTGAGATAGGTGCCTCACTGATTAAGCATTGGTAACTGTCAGACCAAGTTTACTCATATATA
CTTTAGATTGATTTAAAACTTCATTTTTAATTTAAAAGGATCTAGGTGAAGATCCTTTTTGATAATCTCA
TGACCAAAATCCCTTAACGTGAGTTTTCGTTCCACTGAGCGTCAGACCCCGTAGAAAAGATCAAAGGATC
TTCTTGAGATCCTTTTTTTCTGCGCGTAATCTGCTGCTTGCAAACAAAAAAACCACCGCTACCAGCGGTG
GTTTGTTTGCCGGATCAAGAGCTACCAACTCTTTTTCCGAAGGTAACTGGCTTCAGCAGAGCGCAGATAC
CAAATACTGTTCTTCTAGTGTAGCCGTAGTTAGGCCACCACTTCAAGAACTCTGTAGCACCGCCTACATA
CCTCGCTCTGCTAATCCTGTTACCAGTGGCTGCTGCCAGTGGCGATAAGTCGTGTCTTACCGGGTTGGAC
TCAAGACGATAGTTACCGGATAAGGCGCAGCGGTCGGGCTGAACGGGGGGTTCGTGCACACAGCCCAGCT
TGGAGCGAACGACCTACACCGAACTGAGATACCTACAGCGTGAGCTATGAGAAAGCGCCACGCTTCCCGA
AGGGAGAAAGGCGGACAGGTATCCGGTAAGCGGCAGGGTCGGAACAGGAGAGCGCACGAGGGAGCTTCCA
GGGGGAAACGCCTGGTATCTTTATAGTCCTGTCGGGTTTCGCCACCTCTGACTTGAGCGTCGATTTTTGT
GATGCTCGTCAGGGGGGCGGAGCCTATGGAAAAACGCCAGCAACGCGGCCTTTTTACGGTTCCTGGCCTT
TTGCTGGCCTTTTGCTCACATGTCCTGCAGGCAGCTGCGCGCTCGCTCGCTCACTGAGGCCGCCCGGGCG
TCGGGCGACCTTTGGTCGCCCGGCCTCAGTGAGCGAGCG
